Addgene plasmid #75203: Human NCKX2-AS-long-FlagTag (pcDNA3.1+)
Purpose: Mammalian expression of SLC24A2
Depositing lab: Jonathan Lytton. Depositing organization: University of Calgary. Publication: Exchangers NCKX2, NCKX3, and NCKX4: identification of Thr-551 as a key residue in defining the apparent K(+) affinity of NCKX2. Visser F, Valsecchi V, Annunziato L, Lytton J. J Biol Chem. 2007 Feb 16;282(7):4453-62. Epub 2006 Dec 15. 10.1074/jbc.M610582200 PubMed 17172467.
Backbone
  Vector backbone: pcDNA3.1+
  Vector type: Mammalian Expression
  Selectable markers: Neomycin (select with G418)
Growth in bacteria
  Bacterial resistance: Ampicillin, 100 μg/mL
  Growth temperature: 37°C
  Growth strain: DH5alpha
  Copy number: High Copy
Gene/Insert
  Gene/Insert name: SLC24A2 (alt name: NCKX2-AS+)
  Species: H. sapiens (human)
  Mutation: alternatively spliced exon present
  Entrez Gene: SLC24A2 (a.k.a. NCKX2)
  Promoter: CMV
  Tag / fusion protein: FLAG
  Cloning method: Unknown
  Sequencing primers: 5′ CMV-F; 3′ BGH-rev
Terms and licenses: Academic/Nonprofit Terms; Industry Terms: Not Available to Industry
Depositor comments: FLAG tag is inserted internal to the protein coding region, as annotated in the annotated sequence file.
How to cite: Human NCKX2-AS-long-FlagTag (pcDNA3.1+) was a gift from Jonathan Lytton (Addgene plasmid # 75203 ; http://n2t.net/addgene:75203 ; RRID:Addgene_75203)
