[The description below was written by a language model from this plasmid's Addgene catalogue record and pLannotate feature annotations shown in this document.]
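Description:
Human NCKX2-AS-long-FlagTag (pcDNA3.1+) is a mammalian expression plasmid of about 7.4 kb that carries the human SLC24A2 cDNA, encoding the Na+/Ca2+-K+ exchanger NCKX2, in the pcDNA3.1+ backbone. The insert is the longer splice variant, in which the alternatively spliced exon is present. It also carries a FLAG epitope that, according to the depositor, sits within the protein coding region rather than at either terminus. The automated feature table does not annotate the tag separately, so its exact position cannot be read from it. Transcription is driven by the human cytomegalovirus immediate early enhancer and promoter and terminated by the bovine growth hormone polyadenylation signal. A T7 promoter lies just upstream of the open reading frame and could support in vitro transcription.

In E. coli the plasmid is maintained at high copy through a ColE1/pUC-type origin and selected with ampicillin via the β-lactamase gene. An f1 origin is also present and permits single-stranded DNA production. For mammalian cells, a separate cassette places the neomycin phosphotransferase gene under the SV40 early promoter with an SV40 polyadenylation signal, allowing G418 selection of stable transfectants. Several short annotated fragments (HIV-1 LTR, ble, lacI, bom and lac promoter elements) appear to be backbone remnants or partial similarity matches, not functional parts of the design.

NCKX2 exchanges four Na+ for one Ca2+ plus one K+. The construct is suited to heterologous expression of the exchanger in cultured cells, with the internal FLAG epitope enabling antibody detection. The associated study compared NCKX isoforms and examined residues that determine the apparent K+ affinity of NCKX2.
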