Features (pLannotate 1.2.2; 20 found; start..end, strand, type, name):
     36..80      -  misc_feature   bom (fragment): basis of mobility region from pBR322
    235..614     +  enhancer       CMV enhancer: human cytomegalovirus immediate early enhancer
    615..818     +  promoter       CMV promoter: human cytomegalovirus (CMV) immediate early promoter
    814..847     +  LTR            5' LTR (truncated) (fragment): truncated 5' long terminal repeat (LTR) from HIV-1
    863..881     +  promoter       T7 promoter: promoter for bacteriophage T7 RNA polymerase
    923..2905    +  CDS            SLC24A2: NCKX2_HUMAN - Also known as NCKX2. Experimental evidence at protein level: Swiss-Prot protein existence level 1. Critical component of the visual transduction cascade, controlling the calcium concentration of outer segments during light and darkness. Light causes a rapid lowering of cytosolic free calcium in the outer segment of both retinal rod and cone photoreceptors and the light-induced lowering of calcium is caused by extrusion via this protein which plays a key role in the process of light adaptation. Transports 1 Ca(2+) and 1 K(+) in exchange for 4 Na(+). From Homo sapiens (Human).
   2952..3176    +  polyA_signal   bGH poly(A) signal: bovine growth hormone polyadenylation signal
   3180..3201    +  promoter       SV40 promoter (fragment): SV40 enhancer and early promoter
   3222..3650    +  rep_origin     f1 ori (sequence partly withheld): f1 bacteriophage origin of replication; arrow indicates direction of (+) strand synthesis
   3664..3994    +  promoter       SV40 promoter: SV40 enhancer and early promoter
   4061..4852    +  CDS            neo: KKA2_KLEPN - Also known as kan, nptII. Experimental evidence at protein level: Swiss-Prot protein existence level 1. Resistance to kanamycin, neomycin, paromomycin, ribostamycin, butirosin and gentamicin B. From Klebsiella pneumoniae.
   4876..5034    +  CDS            ble (fragment): BLE_KLEPN - Experimental evidence at protein level: Swiss-Prot protein existence level 1. Binding protein with a strong affinity to the bleomycin family of antibiotics. Binds to CL990; an antimitotic-antibiotic compound. From Klebsiella pneumoniae.
   5029..5150    +  polyA_signal   SV40 poly(A) signal: SV40 polyadenylation signal
   5223..5239    -  protein_bind   lac operator: The lac repressor binds to the lac operator to inhibit transcription in E. coli. This inhibition can be relieved by adding lactose or isopropyl-β-D-thiogalactopyranoside (IPTG). lac repressor encoded by lacI
   5247..5277    -  promoter       lac promoter: promoter for the E. coli lac operon
   5292..5313    -  protein_bind   CAP binding site: CAP binding activates transcription in the presence of cAMP. E. coli catabolite activator protein
   5326..5418    -  CDS            lacI (fragment): lac repressor; lacI; The lac repressor binds to the lac operator to inhibit transcription in E. coli. This inhibition can be relieved by adding lactose or isopropyl-β-D-thiogalactopyranoside (IPTG).
   5601..6189    -  rep_origin     ori: high-copy-number ColE1/pMB1/pBR322/pUC origin of replication
   6360..7220    -  CDS            AmpR: β-lactamase; bla; confers resistance to ampicillin, carbenicillin, and related antibiotics
   7221..7325    -  promoter       AmpR promoter: bla
>Addgene plasmid #75203 | Human NCKX2-AS-long-FlagTag (pcDNA3.1+) | depositor full sequence | sequence record 142846 | Human NCKX2-AS-long-FlagTag (pcDNA3.1+) sequence 7356 bps
GACGGATCGGGAGATCTCCCGATCCCCTATGGTCGACTCTCAGTACAATCTGCTCTGATGCCGCATAGTT
AAGCCAGTATCTGCTCCCTGCTTGTGTGTTGGAGGTCGCTGAGTAGTGCGCGAGCAAAATTTAAGCTACA
ACAAGGCAAGGCTTGACCGACAATTGCATGAAGAATCTGCTTAGGGTTAGGCGTTTTGCGCTGCTTCGCG
ATGTACGGGCCAGATATACGCGTTGACATTGATTATTGACTAGTTATTAATAGTAATCAATTACGGGGTC
ATTAGTTCATAGCCCATATATGGAGTTCCGCGTTACATAACTTACGGTAAATGGCCCGCCTGGCTGACCG
CCCAACGACCCCCGCCCATTGACGTCAATAATGACGTATGTTCCCATAGTAACGCCAATAGGGACTTTCC
ATTGACGTCAATGGGTGGACTATTTACGGTAAACTGCCCACTTGGCAGTACATCAAGTGTATCATATGCC
AAGTACGCCCCCTATTGACGTCAATGACGGTAAATGGCCCGCCTGGCATTATGCCCAGTACATGACCTTA
TGGGACTTTCCTACTTGGCAGTACATCTACGTATTAGTCATCGCTATTACCATGGTGATGCGGTTTTGGC
AGTACATCAATGGGCGTGGATAGCGGTTTGACTCACGGGGATTTCCAAGTCTCCACCCCATTGACGTCAA
TGGGAGTTTGTTTTGGCACCAAAATCAACGGGACTTTCCAAAATGTCGTAACAACTCCGCCCCATTGACG
CAAATGGGCGGTAGGCGTGTACGGTGGGAGGTCTATATAAGCAGAGCTCTCTGGCTAACTAGAGAACCCA
CTGCTTACTGGCTTATCGAAATTAATACGACTCACTATAGGGAGACCCAAGCTGGCTAGCGTTTAAACTT
AAGCTTGGTACCATGGATCTGCAACAAAGCACCACCATCACTTCCCTAGAGAAATGGTGTTTGGATGAGT
CACTGTCTGGCTGCAGAAGACATTATAGTGTCAAGAAAAAACTGAAGTTAATTCGAGTCTTAGGCCTTTT
CATGGGTCTGGTAGCCATTAGCACTGTCTCATTTTCAATCAGTGCCTTTTCTGAGACAGATACACAGAGC
ACAGGAGAGGCCAGTGTTGTAAGTGGCCCTAGGGTAGCACAGGGTTACCATCAGAGAACTCTCTTAGATT
ACAAGGACGACGATGACAAGTATACTCCACAGCCACCTCTTTCTAAGGAAGGCGAGTCTGAGAATAGTAC
AGATCACGCCCAAGGAGACTACCCGAAAGACATCTTTTCCCTTGAGGAGAGAAGAAAAGGTGCGATCATT
CTGCATGTCATTGGAATGATCTACATGTTCATAGCCTTAGCCATTGTCTGTGATGAGTTCTTTGTTCCTT
CTTTGACTGTCATCACTGAAAAACTGGGCATCTCTGATGATGTGGCTGGAGCCACCTTCATGGCTGCAGG
AGGGTCAGCCCCAGAACTTTTCACATCTCTCATAGGGGTATTTATCGCTCACAGCAACGTTGGCATAGGC
ACAATTGTAGGTTCAGCAGTATTCAACATCCTCTTTGTTATTGGCATGTGTGCTCTGTTTTCTAGAGAAA
TCTTAAACCTGACATGGTGGCCGCTCTTTCGAGATGTGTCTTTCTACATTGTTGACTTGATCATGCTGAT
CATATTTTTCCTGGATAATGTCATCATGTGGTGGGAAAGCTTGCTTCTCTTAACAGCTTATTTTTGCTAT
GTGGTTTTCATGAAATTCAACGTCCAAGTAGAAAAATGGGTGAAGCAAATGATAAACCGCAATAAGGTCG
TCAAGGTGACAGCACCAGAAGCCCAAGCAAAGCCATCTGCAGCCAGGGACAAGGATGAACCGACTCTACC
GGCTAAGCCGCGTCTCCAGCGAGGTGGAAGCTCTGCCTCCCTCCACAACAGTCTCATGAGGAATAGCATC
TTCCAACTCATGATACACACCCTTGACCCACTCGCCGAAGAACTTGGATCATATGGAAAACTAAAATATT
ATGACACAATGACTGAAGAAGGGAGGTTCAGAGAAAAGGCTTCAATTCTCCACAAGATCGCCAAGAAGAA
ATGTCATGTGGATGAGAACGAGCGGCAGAATGGGGCTGCCAACCACGTGGAAAAAATTGAGCTTCCAAAC
AGCACCAGCACAGATGTTGAAATGACACCATCCAGTGATGCTTCAGAACCTGTACAAAATGGAAATCTCT
CCCACAACATTGAAGGTGCAGAAGCCCAGACCGCTGATGAGGAGGAGGACCAGCCTCTCAGCCTTGCCTG
GCCTTCTGAAACCCGCAAGCAAGTCACGTTTCTGATTGTTTTCCCCATAGTGTTTCCTCTCTGGATTACG
TTACCTGACGTTCGCAAACCTTCATCGAGGAAGTTTTTTCCCATCACGTTCTTTGGCTCCATTACCTGGA
TTGCAGTATTCTCTTACTTGATGGTCTGGTGGGCGCACCAGGTTGGAGAGACAATTGGCATCAGTGAAGA
GATTATGGGCCTGACCATCTTGGCTGCTGGGACCTCCATCCCTGATCTTATCACCAGTGTCATAGTGGCC
CGGAAGGGGTTAGGGGACATGGCTGTGTCCAGCTCTGTTGGAAGCAACATTTTTGACATCACTGTAGGGC
TCCCACTGCCCTGGCTCCTGTACACCGTCATTCACAGATTCCAGCCAGTGGCTGTCAGCAGCAATGGCCT
TTTCTGTGCCATCGTCCTTCTCTTCATCATGCTGCTCTTCGTCATCCTCTCTATCGCCCTCTGCAAGTGG
CGAATGAACAAAATCCTGGGCTTCATCATGTTTGGCCTCTACTTTGTGTTCCTGGTGGTGAGCGTTCTCC
TAGAAGACAGAATTCTTACATGCCCCGTCTCCATCTAGCTCGAGTCTAGAGGGCCCGTTTAAACCCGCTG
ATCAGCCTCGACTGTGCCTTCTAGTTGCCAGCCATCTGTTGTTTGCCCCTCCCCCGTGCCTTCCTTGACC
CTGGAAGGTGCCACTCCCACTGTCCTTTCCTAATAAAATGAGGAAATTGCATCGCATTGTCTGAGTAGGT
GTCATTCTATTCTGGGGGGTGGGGTGGGGCAGGACAGCAAGGGGGAGGATTGGGAAGACAATAGCAGGCA
TGCTGGGGATGCGGTGGGCTCTATGGCTTCTGAGGCGGAAAGAACCAGCTGGGGCTCTAGGGGGTATCCC
C
[124 nt withheld, positions 3222-3345]
C
[32 nt withheld, positions 3347-3378]
CA
[57 nt withheld, positions 3381-3437]
A
[49 nt withheld, positions 3439-3487]
CCTTTGACGTTGGAGTCCACGTTCTTT
[37 nt withheld, positions 3515-3551]
ACCCTATCTCGGTCTATTCTTTTGATTTATAAGGGATTTTGGGGATTTCGGCCTATTGGTTAAAAAATGA
GCTGATTTAACAAAAATTTAACGCGAATTAATTCTGTGGAATGTGTGTCAGTTAGGGTGTGGAAAGTCCC
CAGGCTCCCCAGGCAGGCAGAAGTATGCAAAGCATGCATCTCAATTAGTCAGCAACCAGGTGTGGAAAGT
CCCCAGGCTCCCCAGCAGGCAGAAGTATGCAAAGCATGCATCTCAATTAGTCAGCAACCATAGTCCCGCC
CCTAACTCCGCCCATCCCGCCCCTAACTCCGCCCAGTTCCGCCCATTCTCCGCCCCATGGCTGACTAATT
TTTTTTATTTATGCAGAGGCCGAGGCCGCCTCTGCCTCTGAGCTATTCCAGAAGTAGTGAGGAGGCTTTT
TTGGAGGCCTAGGCTTTTGCAAAAAGCTCCCGGGAGCTTGTATATCCATTTTCGGATCTGATCAAGAGAC
AGGATGAGGATCGTTTCGCATGATTGAACAAGATGGATTGCACGCAGGTTCTCCGGCCGCTTGGGTGGAG
AGGCTATTCGGCTATGACTGGGCACAACAGACAATCGGCTGCTCTGATGCCGCCGTGTTCCGGCTGTCAG
CGCAGGGGCGCCCGGTTCTTTTTGTCAAGACCGACCTGTCCGGTGCCCTGAATGAACTGCAGGACGAGGC
AGCGCGGCTATCGTGGCTGGCCACGACGGGCGTTCCTTGCGCAGCTGTGCTCGACGTTGTCACTGAAGCG
GGAAGGGACTGGCTGCTATTGGGCGAAGTGCCGGGGCAGGATCTCCTGTCATCTCACCTTGCTCCTGCCG
AGAAAGTATCCATCATGGCTGATGCAATGCGGCGGCTGCATACGCTTGATCCGGCTACCTGCCCATTCGA
CCACCAAGCGAAACATCGCATCGAGCGAGCACGTACTCGGATGGAAGCCGGTCTTGTCGATCAGGATGAT
CTGGACGAAGAGCATCAGGGGCTCGCGCCAGCCGAACTGTTCGCCAGGCTCAAGGCGCGCATGCCCGACG
GCGAGGATCTCGTCGTGACCCATGGCGATGCCTGCTTGCCGAATATCATGGTGGAAAATGGCCGCTTTTC
TGGATTCATCGACTGTGGCCGGCTGGGTGTGGCGGACCGCTATCAGGACATAGCGTTGGCTACCCGTGAT
ATTGCTGAAGAGCTTGGCGGCGAATGGGCTGACCGCTTCCTCGTGCTTTACGGTATCGCCGCTCCCGATT
CGCAGCGCATCGCCTTCTATCGCCTTCTTGACGAGTTCTTCTGAGCGGGACTCTGGGGTTCGAAATGACC
GACCAAGCGACGCCCAACCTGCCATCACGAGATTTCGATTCCACCGCCGCCTTCTATGAAAGGTTGGGCT
TCGGAATCGTTTTCCGGGACGCCGGCTGGATGATCCTCCAGCGCGGGGATCTCATGCTGGAGTTCTTCGC
CCACCCCAACTTGTTTATTGCAGCTTATAATGGTTACAAATAAAGCAATAGCATCACAAATTTCACAAAT
AAAGCATTTTTTTCACTGCATTCTAGTTGTGGTTTGTCCAAACTCATCAATGTATCTTATCATGTCTGTA
TACCGTCGACCTCTAGCTAGAGCTTGGCGTAATCATGGTCATAGCTGTTTCCTGTGTGAAATTGTTATCC
GCTCACAATTCCACACAACATACGAGCCGGAAGCATAAAGTGTAAAGCCTGGGGTGCCTAATGAGTGAGC
TAACTCACATTAATTGCGTTGCGCTCACTGCCCGCTTTCCAGTCGGGAAACCTGTCGTGCCAGCTGCATT
AATGAATCGGCCAACGCGCGGGGAGAGGCGGTTTGCGTATTGGGCGCTCTTCCGCTTCCTCGCTCACTGA
CTCGCTGCGCTCGGTCGTTCGGCTGCGGCGAGCGGTATCAGCTCACTCAAAGGCGGTAATACGGTTATCC
ACAGAATCAGGGGATAACGCAGGAAAGAACATGTGAGCAAAAGGCCAGCAAAAGGCCAGGAACCGTAAAA
AGGCCGCGTTGCTGGCGTTTTTCCATAGGCTCCGCCCCCCTGACGAGCATCACAAAAATCGACGCTCAAG
TCAGAGGTGGCGAAACCCGACAGGACTATAAAGATACCAGGCGTTTCCCCCTGGAAGCTCCCTCGTGCGC
TCTCCTGTTCCGACCCTGCCGCTTACCGGATACCTGTCCGCCTTTCTCCCTTCGGGAAGCGTGGCGCTTT
CTCAATGCTCACGCTGTAGGTATCTCAGTTCGGTGTAGGTCGTTCGCTCCAAGCTGGGCTGTGTGCACGA
ACCCCCCGTTCAGCCCGACCGCTGCGCCTTATCCGGTAACTATCGTCTTGAGTCCAACCCGGTAAGACAC
GACTTATCGCCACTGGCAGCAGCCACTGGTAACAGGATTAGCAGAGCGAGGTATGTAGGCGGTGCTACAG
AGTTCTTGAAGTGGTGGCCTAACTACGGCTACACTAGAAGGACAGTATTTGGTATCTGCGCTCTGCTGAA
GCCAGTTACCTTCGGAAAAAGAGTTGGTAGCTCTTGATCCGGCAAACAAACCACCGCTGGTAGCGGTGGT
TTTTTTGTTTGCAAGCAGCAGATTACGCGCAGAAAAAAAGGATCTCAAGAAGATCCTTTGATCTTTTCTA
CGGGGTCTGACGCTCAGTGGAACGAAAACTCACGTTAAGGGATTTTGGTCATGAGATTATCAAAAAGGAT
CTTCACCTAGATCCTTTTAAATTAAAAATGAAGTTTTAAATCAATCTAAAGTATATATGAGTAAACTTGG
TCTGACAGTTACCAATGCTTAATCAGTGAGGCACCTATCTCAGCGATCTGTCTATTTCGTTCATCCATAG
TTGCCTGACTCCCCGTCGTGTAGATAACTACGATACGGGAGGGCTTACCATCTGGCCCCAGTGCTGCAAT
GATACCGCGAGACCCACGCTCACCGGCTCCAGATTTATCAGCAATAAACCAGCCAGCCGGAAGGGCCGAG
CGCAGAAGTGGTCCTGCAACTTTATCCGCCTCCATCCAGTCTATTAATTGTTGCCGGGAAGCTAGAGTAA
GTAGTTCGCCAGTTAATAGTTTGCGCAACGTTGTTGCCATTGCTACAGGCATCGTGGTGTCACGCTCGTC
GTTTGGTATGGCTTCATTCAGCTCCGGTTCCCAACGATCAAGGCGAGTTACATGATCCCCCATGTTGTGC
AAAAAAGCGGTTAGCTCCTTCGGTCCTCCGATCGTTGTCAGAAGTAAGTTGGCCGCAGTGTTATCACTCA
TGGTTATGGCAGCACTGCATAATTCTCTTACTGTCATGCCATCCGTAAGATGCTTTTCTGTGACTGGTGA
GTACTCAACCAAGTCATTCTGAGAATAGTGTATGCGGCGACCGAGTTGCTCTTGCCCGGCGTCAATACGG
GATAATACCGCGCCACATAGCAGAACTTTAAAAGTGCTCATCATTGGAAAACGTTCTTCGGGGCGAAAAC
TCTCAAGGATCTTACCGCTGTTGAGATCCAGTTCGATGTAACCCACTCGTGCACCCAACTGATCTTCAGC
ATCTTTTACTTTCACCAGCGTTTCTGGGTGAGCAAAAACAGGAAGGCAAAATGCCGCAAAAAAGGGAATA
AGGGCGACACGGAAATGTTGAATACTCATACTCTTCCTTTTTCAATATTATTGAAGCATTTATCAGGGTT
ATTGTCTCATGAGCGGATACATATTTGAATGTATTTAGAAAAATAAACAAATAGGGGTTCCGCGCACATT
TCCCCGAAAAGTGCCACCTGACGTC
