>Addgene plasmid #75203 | Human NCKX2-AS-long-FlagTag (pcDNA3.1+) | addgene partial sequence | sequence record 147795 | CMV-F 5'-CGCAAATGGGCGGTAGGCGTG-3'
GCAGAGCTCTCTGGCTAATAGAGAACCCACTGCTTACTGGCTTATCGAAATTAATACGACTCACTATAGG
GAGACCCAAGCTGGCTAGCGTTTAAACTTAAGCTTGGTACCATGGATCTGCAACAAAGCACCACCATCAC
TTCCCTAGAGAAATGGTGTTTGGATGAGTCACTGTCTGGCTGCAGAAGACATTATAGTGTCAAGAAAAAA
CTGAAGTTAATTCGAGTCTTAGGCCTTTTCATGGGTCTGGTAGCCATTAGCACTGTCTCATTTTCAATCA
GTGCCTTTTCTGAGACAGATACACAGAGCACAGGAGAGGCCAGTGTTGTAAGTGGCCCTAGGGTAGCACA
GGGTTACCATCAGAGAACTCTCTTAGATTACAAGGACGACGATGACAAGTATACTCCACAGCCACCTCTT
TCTAAGGAAGGCGAGTCTGAGAATAGTACAGATCACGCCCAAGGAGACTACCCGAAAGACATCTTTTCCC
TTGAGGAGAGAAGAAAAGGTGCGATCATTCTGCATGTCATTGGAATGATCTACATGTTCATAGCCTTAGC
CATTGTCTGTGATGAGTTCTTTGTTCCTTCTTTGACTGTCATCACTGAAAAACTGGGCATCTCTGATGAT
GTGGCTGGAGCCACCTTCATGGCTGCAGGAGGGTCAGCCCCAGAACTTTTCACATCTCTCATAGGGGTAT
TTATCGCTCACAGCAACGTTGGCATAGGCACAATTGTAGGTTCAGCAGTATTCAACATCCTCTTTGTTAT
TGGCATGTGTGCTCTGTTTTCTAGAGAAATCTTAAACCTGACATGGTGGCCGCTCTTTCGAGATGTGTCT
TTCTACATTGTTGACTTGATCATGCTGATCATATTTTTCCTGGATAATGTCATCATGTGGTGGGAAAGCT
TGCTTCTCTTAACAGCTTATTTTTGCTATGTGGTTTTCATGAAATTCAACGTCCAAGTAGAA
