>Addgene plasmid #75203 | Human NCKX2-AS-long-FlagTag (pcDNA3.1+) | addgene partial sequence | sequence record 147797 | BGH-rev 5'-TAGAAGGCACAGTCGAGG-3'
TAGACTCGAGCTAGATGGAGACGGGGCATGTAAGAATTCTGTCTTCTAGGAGAACGCTCACCACCAGGAA
CACAAAGTAGAGGCCAAACATGATGAAGCCCAGGATTTTGTTCATTCGCCACTTGCAGAGGGCGATAGAG
AGGATGACGAAGAGCAGCATGATGAAGAGAAGGACGATGGCACAGAAAAGGCCATTGCTGCTGACAGCCA
CTGGCTGGAATCTGTGAATGACGGTGTACAGGAGCCAGGGCAGTGGGAGCCCTACAGTGATGTCAAAAAT
GTTGCTTCCAACAGAGCTGGACACAGCCATGTCCCCTAACCCCTTCCGGGCCACTATGACACTGGTGATA
AGATCAGGGATGGAGGTCCCAGCAGCCAAGATGGTCAGGCCCATAATCTCTTCACTGATGCCAATTGTCT
CTCCAACCTGGTGCGCCCACCAGACCATCAAGTAAGAGAATACTGCAATCCAGGTAATGGAGCCAAAGAA
CGTGATGGGAAAAAACTTCCTCGATGAAGGTTTGCGAACGTCAGGTAACGTAATCCAGAGAGGAAACACT
ATGGGGAAAACAATCAGAAACGTGACTTGCTTGCGGGTTTCAGAAGGCCAGGCAAGGCTGAGAGGCTGGT
CCTCCTCCTCATCAGCGGTCTGGGCTTCTGCACCTTCAATGTTGTGGGAGAGATTTCCATTTTGTACAGG
TTCTGAAGCATCACTGGATGGTGTCATTTCAACATCTGTGCTGGTGCTGTTTGGAAGCTCAATTTTTTCC
ACGTGGTTGGCAGCCCCATTCTGCCGCTCGTTCTCATCCACATGACATTTCTTCTTGGCGATCTTGTGGA
GAATTGAAGCCTTTTCTCTGAACCTCCCTTCTTCAGTCATTGTGTCATAATATTTTAGTTTTCCATATGA
TCCAAGTTCTTCGGCGAGTGGGTCAAGGGTGTGTATCATGAGTTGGAAGATGCTATTCCTCATGA
